Addgene plasmid #44426: pGST1-yVps27-UIM1
Depositing lab: James Hurley. Depositing organization: National Institute of Diabetes & Digestive & Kidney Diseases (NIDDK). Publication: VHS domains of ESCRT-0 cooperate in high-avidity binding to polyubiquitinated cargo. Ren X, Hurley JH. EMBO J. 2010 Mar 17;29(6):1045-54. Epub 2010 Feb 11. 10.1038/emboj.2010.6 PubMed 20150893.
Backbone
  Vector backbone: pGST-parallel.1
  Backbone size w/o insert (bp): 5000
  Total vector size (bp): 5123
  Vector type: Bacterial Expression
Growth in bacteria
  Bacterial resistance: Ampicillin, 100 μg/mL
  Growth temperature: 37°C
  Growth strain: DH5alpha
  Copy number: Unknown
Gene/Insert
  Gene/Insert name: Vps27-UIM1
  Species: S. cerevisiae (budding yeast)
  Insert size (bp): 123
  Entrez Gene: VPS27 (a.k.a. YNR006W, DID7, GRD11, SSV17, VPL23, VPT27)
  Tag / fusion protein: GST (N terminal on backbone)
  Cloning method: Unknown
  Sequencing primers: 5′ 5GEX
Terms and licenses: Academic/Nonprofit Terms; Industry Terms: Not Available to Industry
How to cite: pGST1-yVps27-UIM1 was a gift from James Hurley (Addgene plasmid # 44426 ; http://n2t.net/addgene:44426 ; RRID:Addgene_44426)
