[The description below was written by a language model from this plasmid's Addgene catalogue record.]
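Description:
pGST1-yVps27-UIM1 is a bacterial expression plasmid built on the pGST-parallel.1 backbone, a vector designed to produce recombinant proteins in E. coli as fusions to glutathione S-transferase. The backbone is listed at about 5 kb and the complete plasmid at about 5.1 kb. It is selected with ampicillin and propagated in a standard cloning strain. The record gives no feature table, so the promoter, origin of replication and any protease cleavage site between the tag and the insert are not stated here, and the copy number and cloning method are both recorded as unknown.

The insert is a short 123 bp fragment of the Saccharomyces cerevisiae VPS27 gene, named as UIM1, which indicates the first ubiquitin-interacting motif of the protein. Vps27 is a subunit of the yeast ESCRT-0 complex, which recognises ubiquitinated membrane cargo at endosomes, and UIMs are small helical motifs that bind ubiquitin directly. In this construct the motif is expressed with GST at its N terminus, supplied by the backbone. This allows the small peptide to be made in soluble form, purified on glutathione resin, and immobilised for binding experiments.

The associated work examined how ubiquitin-binding domains of ESCRT-0 cooperate to bind polyubiquitinated cargo with high avidity. The plasmid is therefore most plausibly a source of the isolated UIM1 for in vitro ubiquitin-binding or pull-down assays that dissect the contributions of individual domains, although the record does not explicitly describe its use.
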