>Addgene plasmid #44426 | pGST1-yVps27-UIM1 | depositor partial sequence | sequence record 64133 | yeast Vps27-UIM1
CATAAAAGAAAGAAGGACAGGGACTACTCAACTCCTGAGGATGAAGAAGAGCTGATAAGGAAAGCAATAG
AACTCTCCTTGAAAGAATCTAGAAATAGCGCTAGTAGCGAGCCTATTGTCCCC
