>Addgene plasmid #44426 | pGST1-yVps27-UIM1 | addgene partial sequence | sequence record 67791 | pGEX5
CATCCTCCAAAAATCGATACGACCGAAAACCTGTATTTTCAGGGCGCCATGCATAAAAGAAAGAAGGACA
GGGACTACTCAACTCCTGAGGATGAAGAAGAGCTGATAAGGAAAGCAATAGAACTCTCCTTGAAAGAATC
TAGAAATAGCGCTAGTAGCGAGCCTATTGTCCCCTAAGAGCCTGCAGTCTCGAGCGGCCCGCATCGTGAC
TGACTGACGATCTGCCTCGCGCGTTTCGGTGATGACGGTGAAAACCTCTGACACATGCAGCTCCCGGAGA
CGGTCACAGCTTGTCTGTAAGCGGATGCCGGGAGCAGACAAGCCCGTCAGGGCGCGTCAGCGGGTGTTGG
CGGGTGTCGGGGCGCAGCCATGACCCAGTCACGTAGCGATAGCGGAGTGTATAATTCTTGAAGACGAAAG
GGCCTCGTGATACGCCTATTTTTATAGGTTAATGTCATGATAATAATGGTTTCTTAGACGTCAGGTGGCA
CTTTTCGGGGAAATGTGCGCGGAACCCCTATTTGTTTATTTTTCTAAATACATTCAAATATGTATCCGCT
CATGAGACAATAACCCTGATAAATGCTTCAATAATATTGAAAAAGGAAGAGTATGAGTATTCAACATTTC
CGTGTCGCCCTTATTCCCTTTTTTGCGGCATTTTGCCTTCCTGTTTTTGCTCACCCAGAAACGCTGGTGA
AAGTAAAAGATGCTGAAGATCAGTTGGGTGCACGAGTGGGTTACATCGAACTGGATCTCAACAGCGGTAA
GATCCTTGAGAGTTTTCGCCCCGAAGAACGTTTTCCAATGATGAGCACTTTTAAAGTTCTGCTATGTGGC
GCGGTATTATCCCGTGTTGACGCCGGGCAAGAGCAACTCGGTCGCCGCATACACTATTCTCAGAATGACT
TGGTTGAGTACTCACC
